Addgene plasmid #76698: CAMKK2 gRNA (BRDN0001145125)
Purpose: 3rd generation lentiviral gRNA plasmid targeting human CAMKK2
Depositing lab: John Doench & David Root. Depositing organization: Broad Institute. Publication: Optimized sgRNA design to maximize activity and minimize off-target effects of CRISPR-Cas9. Doench JG, Fusi N, Sullender M, Hegde M, Vaimberg EW, Donovan KF, Smith I, Tothova Z, Wilen C, Orchard R, Virgin HW, Listgarten J, Root DE. Nat Biotechnol. 2016 Jan 18. doi: 10.1038/nbt.3437. PubMed 26780180.
Backbone
  Vector backbone: lentiGuide-Puro
  Backbone manufacturer: Zhang Lab (Addgene plasmid # 52963)
  Vector type: Mammalian Expression, Lentiviral, CRISPR
  Selectable markers: Puromycin
Growth in bacteria
  Bacterial resistance: Ampicillin, 100 μg/mL
  Growth temperature: 37°C
  Growth strain: DH5alpha
  Copy number: High Copy
Gene/Insert
  Gene/Insert name: CAMKK2 (alt names: CAMKK2; NM_001270485.1)
  gRNA/shRNA sequence: TGGAAGGTTTGATGTCACGG
  Species: H. sapiens (human)
  Entrez Gene: CAMKK2 (a.k.a. CAMKK, CAMKKB)
  Promoter: hU6
  Cloning method: Unknown
  Sequencing primers: 5′ U6-F; 3′ pS2-R
Terms and licenses: Academic/Nonprofit Terms; Industry Terms: Not Available to Industry
Depositor comments: The gRNA was designed to target the following Genbank reference sequence(s): NM_001270485.1,NM_001270486.1,NM_006549.3,NM_153499.2,NM_153500.1,NM_172214.2,NM_172215.2,NM_172216.1,NM_172226.2. Note that this plasmid does NOT contain Cas9. It should be used in conjunction with lentiCas9-Blast (Addgene #52962) or otherwise with cell lines already expressing Cas9. Browse the full kinome gRNA library at http://www.addgene.org/pooled-library/broadgpp-human-kinome/ or visit http://www.broadinstitute.org/rnai/public/ for detailed protocols and information.
How to cite: CAMKK2 gRNA (BRDN0001145125) was a gift from John Doench & David Root (Addgene plasmid # 76698 ; http://n2t.net/addgene:76698 ; RRID:Addgene_76698)
