[The description below was written by a language model from this plasmid's Addgene catalogue record and pLannotate feature annotations shown in this document.]
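Description:
CAMKK2 gRNA (BRDN0001145125) is a third-generation lentiviral guide RNA plasmid built on the lentiGuide-Puro backbone and designed to target human CAMKK2, which encodes calcium/calmodulin-dependent protein kinase kinase 2. It is propagated in E. coli as a high-copy plasmid through a ColE1/pUC-type origin with ampicillin selection from the β-lactamase gene. The backbone also carries an f1 origin, an SV40 origin and poly(A) signal, and remnants of lac and phage promoter sequences from the parental cloning vector.

The lentiviral transfer cassette begins with an RSV promoter fused to a truncated HIV-1 5' LTR, which makes genomic RNA production Tat-independent. This is followed by the Ψ packaging signal with a partial gag sequence, the Rev response element for nuclear export of the unspliced transcript, and a cPPT/CTS. The cassette ends in a ΔU3 self-inactivating 3' LTR.

Within this frame, a human U6 RNA polymerase III promoter drives the CAMKK2-specific spacer joined to the Streptococcus pyogenes Cas9 guide scaffold. Downstream, an EF-1α core promoter with its intron A expresses puromycin N-acetyltransferase, followed by a WPRE to enhance transcript expression, so that transduced mammalian cells can be selected with puromycin.

The guide was designed against multiple CAMKK2 RefSeq transcript variants and belongs to a human kinome gRNA collection. The plasmid does not encode Cas9, so it must be used with a separate Cas9 vector such as lentiCas9-Blast or in cells that already express Cas9, typically for knockout of CAMKK2.
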