Features (pLannotate 1.2.2; 29 found; start..end, strand, type, name):
     14..80      +  CDS            small t antigen (fragment): SV40 (simian virus 40) small t antigen
    106..317     +  promoter       EF-1α core promoter: core promoter for human elongation factor EF-1α
    318..1256    +  intron         EF-1α intron A: intron upstream of the start codon of human EF-1α
   1278..1877    +  CDS            PuroR (fragment): puromycin N-acetyltransferase; pac from Streptomyces; confers resistance to puromycin
   1893..2481    +  misc_feature   WPRE: woodchuck hepatitis virus posttranscriptional regulatory element
   2532..2551    +  misc_feature   cPPT/CTS (fragment): central polypurine tract and central termination sequence of HIV-1
   2553..2786    +  LTR            3' LTR (ΔU3): self-inactivating 3' long terminal repeat (LTR) from HIV-1
   2864..2985    +  polyA_signal   SV40 poly(A) signal: SV40 polyadenylation signal
   3025..3160    +  rep_origin     SV40 ori: SV40 origin of replication
   3181..3199    -  promoter       T7 promoter: promoter for bacteriophage T7 RNA polymerase
   3207..3362    +  CDS            lacZα (fragment): LacZα fragment of β-galactosidase; lacZ fragment
   3367..3795    +  rep_origin     f1 ori (sequence partly withheld): f1 bacteriophage origin of replication; arrow indicates direction of (+) strand synthesis
   3848..3952    +  promoter       AmpR promoter: bla
   3953..4813    +  CDS            AmpR: β-lactamase; bla; confers resistance to ampicillin, carbenicillin, and related antibiotics
   4984..5572    +  rep_origin     ori: high-copy-number ColE1/pMB1/pBR322/pUC origin of replication
   5755..5847    +  CDS            lacI (fragment): lac repressor; lacI; The lac repressor binds to the lac operator to inhibit transcription in E. coli. This inhibition can be relieved by adding lactose or isopropyl-β-D-thiogalactopyranoside (IPTG).
   5860..5881    +  protein_bind   CAP binding site: CAP binding activates transcription in the presence of cAMP. E. coli catabolite activator protein
   5896..5926    +  promoter       lac promoter: promoter for the E. coli lac operon
   5934..5950    +  protein_bind   lac operator: The lac repressor binds to the lac operator to inhibit transcription in E. coli. This inhibition can be relieved by adding lactose or isopropyl-β-D-thiogalactopyranoside (IPTG). lac repressor encoded by lacI
   5995..6013    +  promoter       T3 promoter: promoter for bacteriophage T3 RNA polymerase
   6041..6267    +  promoter       RSV promoter: Rous sarcoma virus enhancer/promoter
   6268..6448    +  LTR            5' LTR (truncated): truncated 5' long terminal repeat (LTR) from HIV-1
   6495..6620    +  misc_feature   HIV-1 Ψ: packaging signal of human immunodeficiency virus type 1
   6604..6967    +  CDS            HIV-1 gag (fragment): gag protein from human immunodeficiency virus 1; gag
   7113..7346    +  misc_feature   RRE: The Rev response element (RRE) of HIV-1 allows for Rev-dependent mRNA export from the nucleus to the cytoplasm.
   7723..7749    +  CDS            Rev (fragment): human immunodeficiency virus 1 (HIV-1) Rev protein; rev; enhances nuclear export of unspliced and incompletely spliced viral mRNAs
   7753..7993    +  promoter       U6 promoter: RNA polymerase III promoter for human U6 snRNA
   8023..8098    +  misc_RNA       gRNA scaffold: guide RNA scaffold for the Streptococcus pyogenes CRISPR/Cas9 system
   8154..8271    +  misc_feature   cPPT/CTS: central polypurine tract and central termination sequence of HIV-1
>Addgene plasmid #76698 | CAMKK2 gRNA (BRDN0001145125) | addgene full sequence | sequence record 186330 | Addgene Assembled Sequence
CCCGGGTGCAAAGATGGATAAAGTTTTAAACAGAGAGGAATCTTTGCAGCTAATGGACCTTCTAGGTCTT
GAAAGGAGTGGGAATTGGCTCCGGTGCCCGTCAGTGGGCAGAGCGCACATCGCCCACAGTCCCCGAGAAG
TTGGGGGGAGGGGTCGGCAATTGATCCGGTGCCTAGAGAAGGTGGCGCGGGGTAAACTGGGAAAGTGATG
TCGTGTACTGGCTCCGCCTTTTTCCCGAGGGTGGGGGAGAACCGTATATAAGTGCAGTAGTCGCCGTGAA
CGTTCTTTTTCGCAACGGGTTTGCCGCCAGAACACAGGTAAGTGCCGTGTGTGGTTCCCGCGGGCCTGGC
CTCTTTACGGGTTATGGCCCTTGCGTGCCTTGAATTACTTCCACCTGGCTGCAGTACGTGATTCTTGATC
CCGAGCTTCGGGTTGGAAGTGGGTGGGAGAGTTCGAGGCCTTGCGCTTAAGGAGCCCCTTCGCCTCGTGC
TTGAGTTGAGGCCTGGCCTGGGCGCTGGGGCCGCCGCGTGCGAATCTGGTGGCACCTTCGCGCCTGTCTC
GCTGCTTTCGATAAGTCTCTAGCCATTTAAAATTTTTGATGACCTGCTGCGACGCTTTTTTTCTGGCAAG
ATAGTCTTGTAAATGCGGGCCAAGATCTGCACACTGGTATTTCGGTTTTTGGGGCCGCGGGCGGCGACGG
GGCCCGTGCGTCCCAGCGCACATGTTCGGCGAGGCGGGGCCTGCGAGCGCGGCCACCGAGAATCGGACGG
GGGTAGTCTCAAGCTGGCCGGCCTGCTCTGGTGCCTGGCCTCGCGCCGCCGTGTATCGCCCCGCCCTGGG
CGGCAAGGCTGGCCCGGTCGGCACCAGTTGCGTGAGCGGAAAGATGGCCGCTTCCCGGCCCTGCTGCAGG
GAGCTCAAAATGGAGGACGCGGCGCTCGGGAGAGCGGGCGGGTGAGTCACCCACACAAAGGAAAAGGGCC
TTTCCGTCCTCAGCCGTCGCTTCATGTGACTCCACGGAGTACCGGGCGCCGTCCAGGCACCTCGATTAGT
TCTCGAGCTTTTGGAGTACGTCGTCTTTAGGTTGGGGGGAGGGGTTTTATGCGATGGAGTTTCCCCACAC
TGAGTGGGTGGAGACTGAAGTTAGGCCAGCTTGGCACTTGATGTAATTCTCCTTGGAATTTGCCCTTTTT
GAGTTTGGATCTTGGTTCATTCTCAAGCCTCAGACAGTGGTTCAAAGTTTTTTTCTTCCATTTCAGGTGT
CGTGACGTACGGCCACCATGACCGAGTACAAGCCCACGGTGCGCCTCGCCACCCGCGACGACGTCCCCAG
GGCCGTACGCACCCTCGCCGCCGCGTTCGCCGACTACCCCGCCACGCGCCACACCGTCGATCCGGACCGC
CACATCGAGCGGGTCACCGAGCTGCAAGAACTCTTCCTCACGCGCGTCGGGCTCGACATCGGCAAGGTGT
GGGTCGCGGACGACGGCGCCGCCGTGGCGGTCTGGACCACGCCGGAGAGCGTCGAAGCGGGGGCGGTGTT
CGCCGAGATCGGCCCGCGCATGGCCGAGTTGAGCGGTTCCCGGCTGGCCGCGCAGCAACAGATGGAAGGC
CTCCTGGCGCCGCACCGGCCCAAGGAGCCCGCGTGGTTCCTGGCCACCGTCGGAGTCTCGCCCGACCACC
AGGGCAAGGGTCTGGGCAGCGCCGTCGTGCTCCCCGGAGTGGAGGCGGCCGAGCGCGCCGGGGTGCCCGC
CTTCCTGGAGACCTCCGCGCCCCGCAACCTCCCCTTCTACGAGCGGCTCGGCTTCACCGTCACCGCCGAC
GTCGAGGTGCCCGAAGGACCGCGCACCTGGTGCATGACCCGCAAGCCCGGTGCCTGAACGCGTTAAGTCG
ACAATCAACCTCTGGATTACAAAATTTGTGAAAGATTGACTGGTATTCTTAACTATGTTGCTCCTTTTAC
GCTATGTGGATACGCTGCTTTAATGCCTTTGTATCATGCTATTGCTTCCCGTATGGCTTTCATTTTCTCC
TCCTTGTATAAATCCTGGTTGCTGTCTCTTTATGAGGAGTTGTGGCCCGTTGTCAGGCAACGTGGCGTGG
TGTGCACTGTGTTTGCTGACGCAACCCCCACTGGTTGGGGCATTGCCACCACCTGTCAGCTCCTTTCCGG
GACTTTCGCTTTCCCCCTCCCTATTGCCACGGCGGAACTCATCGCCGCCTGCCTTGCCCGCTGCTGGACA
GGGGCTCGGCTGTTGGGCACTGACAATTCCGTGGTGTTGTCGGGGAAATCATCGTCCTTTCCTTGGCTGC
TCGCCTGTGTTGCCACCTGGATTCTGCGCGGGACGTCCTTCTGCTACGTCCCTTCGGCCCTCAATCCAGC
GGACCTTCCTTCCCGCGGCCTGCTGCCGGCTCTGCGGCCTCTTCCGCGTCTTCGCCTTCGCCCTCAGACG
AGTCGGATCTCCCTTTGGGCCGCCTCCCCGCGTCGACTTTAAGACCAATGACTTACAAGGCAGCTGTAGA
TCTTAGCCACTTTTTAAAAGAAAAGGGGGGACTGGAAGGGCTAATTCACTCCCAACGAAGACAAGATCTG
CTTTTTGCTTGTACTGGGTCTCTCTGGTTAGACCAGATCTGAGCCTGGGAGCTCTCTGGCTAACTAGGGA
ACCCACTGCTTAAGCCTCAATAAAGCTTGCCTTGAGTGCTTCAAGTAGTGTGTGCCCGTCTGTTGTGTGA
CTCTGGTAACTAGAGATCCCTCAGACCCTTTTAGTCAGTGTGGAAAATCTCTAGCAGTACGTATAGTAGT
TCATGTCATCTTATTATTCAGTATTTATAACTTGCAAAGAAATGAATATCAGAGAGTGAGAGGAACTTGT
TTATTGCAGCTTATAATGGTTACAAATAAAGCAATAGCATCACAAATTTCACAAATAAAGCATTTTTTTC
ACTGCATTCTAGTTGTGGTTTGTCCAAACTCATCAATGTATCTTATCATGTCTGGCTCTAGCTATCCCGC
CCCTAACTCCGCCCATCCCGCCCCTAACTCCGCCCAGTTCCGCCCATTCTCCGCCCCATGGCTGACTAAT
TTTTTTTATTTATGCAGAGGCCGAGGCCGCCTCGGCCTCTGAGCTATTCCAGAAGTAGTGAGGAGGCTTT
TTTGGAGGCCTAGGGACGTACCCAATTCGCCCTATAGTGAGTCGTATTACGCGCGCTCACTGGCCGTCGT
TTTACAACGTCGTGACTGGGAAAACCCTGGCGTTACCCAACTTAATCGCCTTGCAGCACATCCCCCTTTC
GCCAGCTGGCGTAATAGCGAAGAGGCCCGCACCGATCGCCCTTCCCAACAGTTGCGCAGCCTGAATGGCG
AATGGG
[124 nt withheld, positions 3367-3490]
C
[91 nt withheld, positions 3492-3582]
A
[49 nt withheld, positions 3584-3632]
CCTTTGACGTTGGAGTCCACGTTCTTT
[37 nt withheld, positions 3660-3696]
ACCCTATCTCGGTCTATTCTTTTGATTTATAAGGGATTTTGCCGATTTCGGCCTATTGGTTAAAAAATGA
GCTGATTTAACAAAAATTTAACGCGAATTTTAACAAAATATTAACGCTTACAATTTAGGTGGCACTTTTC
GGGGAAATGTGCGCGGAACCCCTATTTGTTTATTTTTCTAAATACATTCAAATATGTATCCGCTCATGAG
ACAATAACCCTGATAAATGCTTCAATAATATTGAAAAAGGAAGAGTATGAGTATTCAACATTTCCGTGTC
GCCCTTATTCCCTTTTTTGCGGCATTTTGCCTTCCTGTTTTTGCTCACCCAGAAACGCTGGTGAAAGTAA
AAGATGCTGAAGATCAGTTGGGTGCACGAGTGGGTTACATCGAACTGGATCTCAACAGCGGTAAGATCCT
TGAGAGTTTTCGCCCCGAAGAACGTTTTCCAATGATGAGCACTTTTAAAGTTCTGCTATGTGGCGCGGTA
TTATCCCGTATTGACGCCGGGCAAGAGCAACTCGGTCGCCGCATACACTATTCTCAGAATGACTTGGTTG
AGTACTCACCAGTCACAGAAAAGCATCTTACGGATGGCATGACAGTAAGAGAATTATGCAGTGCTGCCAT
AACCATGAGTGATAACACTGCGGCCAACTTACTTCTGACAACGATCGGAGGACCGAAGGAGCTAACCGCT
TTTTTGCACAACATGGGGGATCATGTAACTCGCCTTGATCGTTGGGAACCGGAGCTGAATGAAGCCATAC
CAAACGACGAGCGTGACACCACGATGCCTGTAGCAATGGCAACAACGTTGCGCAAACTATTAACTGGCGA
ACTACTTACTCTAGCTTCCCGGCAACAATTAATAGACTGGATGGAGGCGGATAAAGTTGCAGGACCACTT
CTGCGCTCGGCCCTTCCGGCTGGCTGGTTTATTGCTGATAAATCTGGAGCCGGTGAGCGTGGGTCTCGCG
GTATCATTGCAGCACTGGGGCCAGATGGTAAGCCCTCCCGTATCGTAGTTATCTACACGACGGGGAGTCA
GGCAACTATGGATGAACGAAATAGACAGATCGCTGAGATAGGTGCCTCACTGATTAAGCATTGGTAACTG
TCAGACCAAGTTTACTCATATATACTTTAGATTGATTTAAAACTTCATTTTTAATTTAAAAGGATCTAGG
TGAAGATCCTTTTTGATAATCTCATGACCAAAATCCCTTAACGTGAGTTTTCGTTCCACTGAGCGTCAGA
CCCCGTAGAAAAGATCAAAGGATCTTCTTGAGATCCTTTTTTTCTGCGCGTAATCTGCTGCTTGCAAACA
AAAAAACCACCGCTACCAGCGGTGGTTTGTTTGCCGGATCAAGAGCTACCAACTCTTTTTCCGAAGGTAA
CTGGCTTCAGCAGAGCGCAGATACCAAATACTGTTCTTCTAGTGTAGCCGTAGTTAGGCCACCACTTCAA
GAACTCTGTAGCACCGCCTACATACCTCGCTCTGCTAATCCTGTTACCAGTGGCTGCTGCCAGTGGCGAT
AAGTCGTGTCTTACCGGGTTGGACTCAAGACGATAGTTACCGGATAAGGCGCAGCGGTCGGGCTGAACGG
GGGGTTCGTGCACACAGCCCAGCTTGGAGCGAACGACCTACACCGAACTGAGATACCTACAGCGTGAGCT
ATGAGAAAGCGCCACGCTTCCCGAAGGGAGAAAGGCGGACAGGTATCCGGTAAGCGGCAGGGTCGGAACA
GGAGAGCGCACGAGGGAGCTTCCAGGGGGAAACGCCTGGTATCTTTATAGTCCTGTCGGGTTTCGCCACC
TCTGACTTGAGCGTCGATTTTTGTGATGCTCGTCAGGGGGGCGGAGCCTATGGAAAAACGCCAGCAACGC
GGCCTTTTTACGGTTCCTGGCCTTTTGCTGGCCTTTTGCTCACATGTTCTTTCCTGCGTTATCCCCTGAT
TCTGTGGATAACCGTATTACCGCCTTTGAGTGAGCTGATACCGCTCGCCGCAGCCGAACGACCGAGCGCA
GCGAGTCAGTGAGCGAGGAAGCGGAAGAGCGCCCAATACGCAAACCGCCTCTCCCCGCGCGTTGGCCGAT
TCATTAATGCAGCTGGCACGACAGGTTTCCCGACTGGAAAGCGGGCAGTGAGCGCAACGCAATTAATGTG
AGTTAGCTCACTCATTAGGCACCCCAGGCTTTACACTTTATGCTTCCGGCTCGTATGTTGTGTGGAATTG
TGAGCGGATAACAATTTCACACAGGAAACAGCTATGACCATGATTACGCCAAGCGCGCAATTAACCCTCA
CTAAAGGGAACAAAAGCTGGAGCTGCAAGCTTAATGTAGTCTTATGCAATACTCTTGTAGTCTTGCAACA
TGGTAACGATGAGTTAGCAACATGCCTTACAAGGAGAGAAAAAGCACCGTGCATGCCGATTGGTGGAAGT
AAGGTGGTACGATCGTGCCTTATTAGGAAGGCAACAGACGGGTCTGACATGGATTGGACGAACCACTGAA
TTGCCGCATTGCAGAGATATTGTATTTAAGTGCCTAGCTCGATACATAAACGGGTCTCTCTGGTTAGACC
AGATCTGAGCCTGGGAGCTCTCTGGCTAACTAGGGAACCCACTGCTTAAGCCTCAATAAAGCTTGCCTTG
AGTGCTTCAAGTAGTGTGTGCCCGTCTGTTGTGTGACTCTGGTAACTAGAGATCCCTCAGACCCTTTTAG
TCAGTGTGGAAAATCTCTAGCAGTGGCGCCCGAACAGGGACTTGAAAGCGAAAGGGAAACCAGAGGAGCT
CTCTCGACGCAGGACTCGGCTTGCTGAAGCGCGCACGGCAAGAGGCGAGGGGCGGCGACTGGTGAGTACG
CCAAAAATTTTGACTAGCGGAGGCTAGAAGGAGAGAGATGGGTGCGAGAGCGTCAGTATTAAGCGGGGGA
GAATTAGATCGCGATGGGAAAAAATTCGGTTAAGGCCAGGGGGAAAGAAAAAATATAAATTAAAACATAT
AGTATGGGCAAGCAGGGAGCTAGAACGATTCGCAGTTAATCCTGGCCTGTTAGAAACATCAGAAGGCTGT
AGACAAATACTGGGACAGCTACAACCATCCCTTCAGACAGGATCAGAAGAACTTAGATCATTATATAATA
CAGTAGCAACCCTCTATTGTGTGCATCAAAGGATAGAGATAAAAGACACCAAGGAAGCTTTAGACAAGAT
AGAGGAAGAGCAAAACAAAAGTAAGACCACCGCACAGCAAGCGGCCGCTGATCTTCAGACCTGGAGGAGG
AGATATGAGGGACAATTGGAGAAGTGAATTATATAAATATAAAGTAGTAAAAATTGAACCATTAGGAGTA
GCACCCACCAAGGCAAAGAGAAGAGTGGTGCAGAGAGAAAAAAGAGCAGTGGGAATAGGAGCTTTGTTCC
TTGGGTTCTTGGGAGCAGCAGGAAGCACTATGGGCGCAGCGTCAATGACGCTGACGGTACAGGCCAGACA
ATTATTGTCTGGTATAGTGCAGCAGCAGAACAATTTGCTGAGGGCTATTGAGGCGCAACAGCATCTGTTG
CAACTCACAGTCTGGGGCATCAAGCAGCTCCAGGCAAGAATCCTGGCTGTGGAAAGATACCTAAAGGATC
AACAGCTCCTGGGGATTTGGGGTTGCTCTGGAAAACTCATTTGCACCACTGCTGTGCCTTGGAATGCTAG
TTGGAGTAATAAATCTCTGGAACAGATTTGGAATCACACGACCTGGATGGAGTGGGACAGAGAAATTAAC
AATTACACAAGCTTAATACACTCCTTAATTGAAGAATCGCAAAACCAGCAAGAAAAGAATGAACAAGAAT
TATTGGAATTAGATAAATGGGCAAGTTTGTGGAATTGGTTTAACATAACAAATTGGCTGTGGTATATAAA
ATTATTCATAATGATAGTAGGAGGCTTGGTAGGTTTAAGAATAGTTTTTGCTGTACTTTCTATAGTGAAT
AGAGTTAGGCAGGGATATTCACCATTATCGTTTCAGACCCACCTCCCAACCCCGAGGGGACCCAGAGAGG
GCCTATTTCCCATGATTCCTTCATATTTGCATATACGATACAAGGCTGTTAGAGAGATAATTAGAATTAA
TTTGACTGTAAACACAAAGATATTAGTACAAAATACGTGACGTAGAAAGTAATAATTTCTTGGGTAGTTT
GCAGTTTTAAAATTATGTTTTAAAATGGACTATCATATGCTTACCGTAACTTGAAAGTATTTCGATTTCT
TGGCTTTATATATCTTGTGGAAAGGACGAAACACCGTGGAAGGTTTGATGTCACGGGTTTTAGAGCTAGA
AATAGCAAGTTAAAATAAGGCTAGTCCGTTATCAACTTGAAAAAGTGGCACCGAGTCGGTGCTTTTTTAA
GCTTGGCGTAACTAGATCTTGAGACAAATGGCAGTATTCATCCACAATTTTAAAAGAAAAGGGGGGATTG
GGGGGTACAGTGCAGGGGAAAGAATAGTAGACATAATAGCAACAGACATACAAACTAAAGAATTACAAAA
ACAAATTACAAAAATTCAAAATTTTCGGGTTTATTACAGGGACAGCAGAGATCCACTTTGGCGCCGGCTC
GAGGGGG
