>Addgene plasmid #76698 | CAMKK2 gRNA (BRDN0001145125) | depositor partial sequence | sequence record 144158 | Target Sequence
TGGAAGGTTTGATGTCACGG
