>Addgene plasmid #76698 | CAMKK2 gRNA (BRDN0001145125) | addgene partial sequence | sequence record 186329 | hU6-F
TAGAAAGTAATAATTTCTTGGGTAGTTTGCAGTTTTAAAATTATGTTTTAAAATGGACTATCATATGCTT
ACCGTAACTTGAAAGTATTTCGATTTCTTGGCTTTATATATCTTGTGGAAAGGACGAAACACCGTGGAAG
GTTTGATGTCACGGGTTTTAGAGCTAGAAATAGCAAGTTAAAATAAGGCTAGTCCGTTATCAACTTGAAA
AAGTGGCACCGAGTCGGTGCTTTTTTAAGCTTGGCGTAACTAGATCTTGAGACAAATGGCAGTATTCATC
CACAATTTTACAAGAAAAGGGGGGATTGGGGGGTACAGTGCAGGGGAAAGAATAGTAGACATAATAGCAA
CAGACATACAAACTAAAGAATTACAAAAACAAATTACAAAAATTCAAAATTTTCGGGTTTATTACAGGGA
CAGCAGAGATCCACTTTGGCGCCGGCTCGAGGGGGCCCGGGTGCAAAGATGGATAAAGTTTTAAACAGAG
AGGAATCTTTGCAGCTAATGGACCTTCTAGGTCTTGAAAGGAGTGGGAATTGGCTCCGGTGCCCGTCAGT
GGGCAGAGCG
